>Addgene plasmid #79502 | pENTR221-YAP1 CA | addgene full sequence | sequence record 178078 | Addgene NGS Result
CTTTCCTGCGTTATCCCCTGATTCTGTGGATAACCGTATTACCGCCTTTGAGTGAGCTGATACCGCTCGC
CGCAGCCGAACGACCGAGCGCAGCGAGTCAGTGAGCGAGGAAGCGGAAGAGCGCCCAATACGCAAACCGC
CTCTCCCCGCGCGTTGGCCGATTCATTAATGCAGCTGGCACGACAGGTTTCCCGACTGGAAAGCGGGCAG
TGAGCGCAACGCAATTAATACGCGTACCGCTAGCCAGGAAGAGTTTGTAGAAACGCAAAAAGGCCATCCG
TCAGGATGGCCTTCTGCTTAGTTTGATGCCTGGCAGTTTATGGCGGGCGTCCTGCCCGCCACCCTCCGGG
CCGTTGCTTCACAACGTTCAAATCCGCTCCCGGCGGATTTGTCCTACTCAGGAGAGCGTTCACCGACAAA
CAACAGATAAAACGAAAGGCCCAGTCTTCCGACTGAGCCTTTCGTTTTATTTGATGCCTGGCAGTTCCCT
ACTCTCGCGTTAACGCTAGCATGGATGTTTTCCCAGTCACGACGTTGTAAAACGACGGCCAGTCTTAAGC
TCGGGCCCCAAATAATGATTTTATTTTGACTGATAGTGACCTGTTCGTTGCAACAAATTGATGAGCAATG
CTTTTTTATAATGCCAACTTTGTATACAAAAGTTGTACAGTCGACACCATGGACTACAAGGACGACGATG
ACAAGGATTACAAAGATGACGACGATAAGGACTATAAGGACGATGATGATAAACTGGTACCTATGGATCC
CGGGCAGCAGCCGCCGCCTCAACCGGCCCCCCAGGGCCAAGGGCAGCCGCCTTCGCAGCCCCCGCAGGGG
CAGGGCCCGCCGTCCGGACCCGGGCAACCGGCACCCGCGGCGACCCAGGCGGCGCCGCAGGCACCCCCCG
CCGGGCATCAGATCGTGCACGTCCGCGGGGACTCGGAGACCGACCTGGAGGCGCTCTTCAACGCCGTCAT
GAACCCCAAGACGGCCAACGTGCCCCAGACCGTGCCCATGAGGCTCCGGAAGCTGCCCGACTCCTTCTTC
AAGCCGCCGGAGCCCAAATCCCACTCCCGACAGGCCAGTACTGATGCAGGCACTGCAGGAGCCCTGACTC
CACAGCATGTTCGAGCTCATGCCTCTCCAGCTTCTCTGCAGTTGGGAGCTGTTTCTCCTGGGACACTGAC
CCCCACTGGAGTAGTCTCTGGCCCAGCAGCTACACCCACAGCTCAGCATCTTCGACAGTCTTCTTTTGAG
ATACCTGATGATGTACCTCTGCCAGCAGGTTGGGAGATGGCAAAGACATCTTCTGGTCAGAGATACTTCT
TAAATCACATCGATCAGACAACAACATGGCAGGACCCCAGGAAGGCCATGCTGTCCCAGATGAACGTCAC
AGCCCCCACCAGTCCACCAGTGCAGCAGAATATGATGAACTCGGCTTCAGGTCCTCTTCCTGATGGATGG
GAACAAGCCATGACTCAGGATGGAGAAATTTACTATATAAACCATAAGAACAAGACCACCTCTTGGCTAG
ACCCAAGGCTTGACCCTCGTTTTGCCATGAACCAGAGAATCAGTCAGAGTGCTCCAGTGAAACAGCCACC
ACCCCTGGCTCCCCAGAGCCCACAGGGAGGCGTCATGGGTGGCAGCAACTCCAACCAGCAGCAACAGATG
CGACTGCAGCAACTGCAGATGGAGAAGGAGAGGCTGCGGCTGAAACAGCAAGAACTGCTTCGGCAGGAGT
TAGCCCTGCGTAGCCAGTTACCAACACTGGAGCAGGATGGTGGGACTCAAAATCCAGTGTCTTCTCCCGG
GATGTCTCAGGAATTGAGAACAATGACGACCAATAGCTCAGATCCTTTCCTTAACAGTGGCACCTATCAC
TCTCGAGATGAGAGTACAGACAGTGGACTAAGCATGAGCAGCTACAGTGTCCCTCGAACCCCAGATGACT
TCCTGAACAGTGTGGATGAGATGGATACAGGTGATACTATCAACCAAAGCACCCTGCCCTCACAGCAGAA
CCGTTTCCCAGACTACCTTGAAGCCATTCCTGGGACAAATGTGGACCTTGGAACACTGGAAGGAGATGGA
ATGAACATAGAAGGAGAGGAGCTGATGCCAAGTCTGCAGGAAGCTTTGAGTTCTGACATCCTTAATGACA
TGGAGTCTGTTTTGGCTGCCACCAAGCTAGATAAAGAAAGCTTTCTTACATGGTTATAGAGCCCTCAGGC
AGAACCCAGCTTTCTTGTACAAAGTTGGCATTATAAGAAAGCATTGCTTATCAATTTGTTGCAACGAACA
GGTCACTATCAGTCAAAATAAAATCATTATTTGCCATCCAGCTGCAGGGCGGCCGCGATATCCCCTATAG
TGAGTCGTATTACATGGTCATAGCTGTTTCCTGGCAGCTCTGGCCCGTGTCTCAAAATCTCTGATGTTAC
ATTGCACAAGATAAAAATATATCATCATGAACAATAAAACTGTCTGCTTACATAAACAGTAATACAAGGG
GTGTTATGAGCCATATTCAACGGGAAACGTCGAGGCCGCGATTAAATTCCAACATGGATGCTGATTTATA
TGGGTATAAATGGGCTCGCGATAATGTCGGGCAATCAGGTGCGACAATCTATCGCTTGTATGGGAAGCCC
GATGCGCCAGAGTTGTTTCTGAAACATGGCAAAGGTAGCGTTGCCAATGATGTTACAGATGAGATGGTCA
GACTAAACTGGCTGACGGAATTTATGCCTCTTCCGACCATCAAGCATTTTATCCGTACTCCTGATGATGC
ATGGTTACTCACCACTGCGATCCCCGGAAAAACAGCATTCCAGGTATTAGAAGAATATCCTGATTCAGGT
GAAAATATTGTTGATGCGCTGGCAGTGTTCCTGCGCCGGTTGCATTCGATTCCTGTTTGTAATTGTCCTT
TTAACAGCGATCGCGTATTTCGTCTCGCTCAGGCGCAATCACGAATGAATAACGGTTTGGTTGATGCGAG
TGATTTTGATGACGAGCGTAATGGCTGGCCTGTTGAACAAGTCTGGAAAGAAATGCATAAACTTTTGCCA
TTCTCACCGGATTCAGTCGTCACTCATGGTGATTTCTCACTTGATAACCTTATTTTTGACGAGGGGAAAT
TAATAGGTTGTATTGATGTTGGACGAGTCGGAATCGCAGACCGATACCAGGATCTTGCCATCCTATGGAA
CTGCCTCGGTGAGTTTTCTCCTTCATTACAGAAACGGCTTTTTCAAAAATATGGTATTGATAATCCTGAT
ATGAATAAATTGCAGTTTCATTTGATGCTCGATGAGTTTTTCTAATCAGAATTGGTTAATTGGTTGTAAC
ACTGGCAGAGCATTACGCTGACTTGACGGGACGGCGCAAGCTCATGACCAAAATCCCTTAACGTGAGTTA
CGCGTCGTTCCACTGAGCGTCAGACCCCGTAGAAAAGATCAAAGGATCTTCTTGAGATCCTTTTTTTCTG
CGCGTAATCTGCTGCTTGCAAACAAAAAAACCACCGCTACCAGCGGTGGTTTGTTTGCCGGATCAAGAGC
TACCAACTCTTTTTCCGAAGGTAACTGGCTTCAGCAGAGCGCAGATACCAAATACTGTTCTTCTAGTGTA
GCCGTAGTTAGGCCACCACTTCAAGAACTCTGTAGCACCGCCTACATACCTCGCTCTGCTAATCCTGTTA
CCAGTGGCTGCTGCCAGTGGCGATAAGTCGTGTCTTACCGGGTTGGACTCAAGACGATAGTTACCGGATA
AGGCGCAGCGGTCGGGCTGAACGGGGGGTTCGTGCACACAGCCCAGCTTGGAGCGAACGACCTACACCGA
ACTGAGATACCTACAGCGTGAGCTATGAGAAAGCGCCACGCTTCCCGAAGGGAGAAAGGCGGACAGGTAT
CCGGTAAGCGGCAGGGTCGGAACAGGAGAGCGCACGAGGGAGCTTCCAGGGGGAAACGCCTGGTATCTTT
ATAGTCCTGTCGGGTTTCGCCACCTCTGACTTGAGCGTCGATTTTTGTGATGCTCGTCAGGGGGGCGGAG
CCTATGGAAAAACGCCAGCAACGCGGCCTTTTTACGGTTCCTGGCCTTTTGCTGGCCTTTTGCTCACATG
TT
Features (pLannotate 1.2.2; 12 found; start..end, strand, type, name):
    121..213     +  CDS            lacI (fragment): lac repressor; lacI; The lac repressor binds to the lac operator to inhibit transcription in E. coli. This inhibition can be relieved by adding lactose or isopropyl-β-D-thiogalactopyranoside (IPTG).
    268..295     -  terminator     rrnB T2 terminator: transcription terminator T2 from the E. coli rrnB gene
    427..470     +  terminator     rrnB T1 terminator: Escherichia coli rrnB; transcription terminator T1 from the E. coli rrnB gene
    517..553     -  CDS            lacZα (fragment): LacZα fragment of β-galactosidase; lacZ fragment
    570..665     +  protein_bind   attL5: mutant version of attL; recombination site for the Gateway® LR reaction LR Clonase™
    685..705     +  CDS            FLAG (fragment): FLAG® epitope tag, followed by an enterokinase cleavage site
    706..749     +  CDS            3xFLAG (fragment): three tandem FLAG® epitope tags
    763..2226    +  CDS            YAP1: YAP1_HUMAN - Also known as YAP65. Experimental evidence at protein level: Swiss-Prot protein existence level 1. [Isoform 3]: Activates the C-terminal fragment (CTF) of ERBB4 (isoform 3). From Homo sapiens (Human).
   2244..2343    -  protein_bind   attL2: mutant version of attL; recombination site for the Gateway® LR reaction LR Clonase™
   2374..2392    -  promoter       T7 promoter: promoter for bacteriophage T7 RNA polymerase
   2526..3335    +  CDS            KanR: aminoglycoside phosphotransferase; aph(3')-Ia; confers resistance to kanamycin in bacteria or G418 (Geneticin®) in eukaryotes
   3482..4070    +  rep_origin     ori: high-copy-number ColE1/pMB1/pBR322/pUC origin of replication
