[The description below was written by a language model from this plasmid's Addgene catalogue record and pLannotate feature annotations shown in this document.]
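Description:
pENTR221-YAP1 CA is a MultiSite Gateway entry clone of about 4.1 kb, made by recombining a human YAP1 coding sequence into the pDONR221-P5P2 donor backbone. It is a bacterial cloning intermediate rather than an expression vector. It replicates in E. coli from a high-copy ColE1/pUC-type origin and is selected with kanamycin through an aminoglycoside phosphotransferase (KanR) gene. The rrnB T1 and T2 terminators lie upstream of the recombination cassette, where they insulate the insert from read-through transcription originating in the backbone. The short lacI and lacZα fragments annotated nearby, and the T7 promoter just outside attL2, are backbone remnants and do not appear to have a functional role here.

The payload is flanked by attL5 and attL2 sites and consists of an N-terminal 3xFLAG epitope tag followed by the human YAP1 open reading frame carrying the S127A substitution. The depositor describes this mutant as constitutively active. Serine 127 is a well-known Hippo pathway (LATS kinase) phosphorylation site, and changing it to alanine is generally understood to reduce cytoplasmic retention of YAP1, favouring its nuclear co-activator function. The record states that the insert has no promoter.

The attL5/attL2 configuration makes the clone the second fragment in a two-fragment MultiSite Gateway LR reaction. It would be combined with a first-position entry clone, which in such schemes typically supplies a promoter or other upstream element, and with a destination vector to assemble a complete transgene. It belongs to a modular vector platform intended for rapid construction of stable, complex transgenes, and the FLAG tag allows the expressed protein to be detected or purified.
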