Addgene plasmid #79502: pENTR221-YAP1 CA
Purpose: MultiSite Gateway entry clones, second fragment (attL5, attL2) Human YAP1 S127A mutant CDS
Depositing lab: Peter Jon Nelson. Depositing organization: Klinikum der Ludwig Maximilians-Universitaet Muenchen. Publication: A vector platform for the rapid and efficient engineering of stable complex transgenes. Jackel C, Nogueira MS, Ehni N, Kraus C, Ranke J, Dohmann M, Noessner E, Nelson PJ. Sci Rep. 2016 Oct 3;6:34365. doi: 10.1038/srep34365. PubMed 27694838.
Backbone
  Vector backbone: pDONR221-P5P2
  Backbone manufacturer: Thermo Scientific
  Backbone size w/o insert (bp): 4774
  Total vector size (bp): 4132
  Modifications to backbone: Gateway cloned YAP1 S127A Insert
  Vector type: Multisite Gateway Entry Clone
Growth in bacteria
  Bacterial resistance: Kanamycin, 50 μg/mL
  Growth temperature: 37°C
  Growth strain: DH5alpha
  Copy number: High Copy
Gene/Insert
  Gene/Insert name: YAP1
  Species: H. sapiens (human)
  Insert size (bp): 1545
  Mutation: S127A
  Entrez Gene: YAP1 (a.k.a. COB1, YAP, YAP-1, YAP2, YAP65, YKI)
  Promoter: no Promoter
  Tag / fusion protein: 3XFLAG (N terminal on insert)
  Cloning method: Gateway Cloning
  Sequencing primers: 5′ M13-FP; 3′ M13-RP
Terms and licenses: Academic/Nonprofit Terms; Industry Terms: Not Available to Industry
Depositor comments: Multisite Gateway Entry Clone for human YAP1 S127A Constitutively Active mutant CDS. Second Fragment for 2 Fragment MultiSite Gateway LR reaction.
How to cite: pENTR221-YAP1 CA was a gift from Peter Jon Nelson (Addgene plasmid # 79502 ; http://n2t.net/addgene:79502 ; RRID:Addgene_79502)
